Addgene plasmid #139374: Scarlet I-FRET 10-Cerulean3
Purpose: FRET Standard
Depositing lab: Richard Day. Depositing organization: Indiana University School of Medicine, Indianapolis. Publication: Direct visualization by FRET-FLIM of a putative mechanosome complex involving Src, Pyk2 and MBD2 in living MLO-Y4 cells. Day RN, Day KH, Pavalko FM. PLoS One. 2021 Dec 23;16(12):e0261660. doi: 10.1371/journal.pone.0261660. eCollection 2021. PubMed 34941939.
Backbone
  Vector backbone: Clontech C1 or N1
  Backbone manufacturer: Clontech
  Vector type: Mammalian Expression
  Selectable markers: Neomycin (select with G418)
Growth in bacteria
  Bacterial resistance: Kanamycin, 50 μg/mL
  Growth temperature: 37°C
  Growth strain: DH5alpha
  Copy number: High Copy
Gene/Insert
  Gene/Insert name: Cerulean3 N1
  Species: Synthetic
  Cloning method: Restriction Enzyme; 5′ cloning site BamH1 (unknown if destroyed); 3′ cloning site Mfe1 (unknown if destroyed)
  Sequencing primers: 5′ CMV forward; 3′ CTC TAC AAA TGT GGT ATG G
Terms and licenses: Academic/Nonprofit Terms; Industry Terms: Not Available to Industry
Depositor comments: Cerulean3 N1 - #54730 was used in this construct.
How to cite: Scarlet I-FRET 10-Cerulean3 was a gift from Richard Day (Addgene plasmid # 139374 ; http://n2t.net/addgene:139374 ; RRID:Addgene_139374)
