[The description below was written by a language model from this plasmid's Addgene catalogue record and pLannotate feature annotations shown in this document.]
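Description:
Scarlet I-FRET 10-Cerulean3 is a 5,399 bp mammalian expression plasmid built on a Clontech C1/N1-type fluorescent protein backbone and deposited as a FRET standard. It is propagated in E. coli from a high-copy ColE1/pUC-type origin and also carries an f1 origin. A single NeoR/KanR gene (Tn5 aminoglycoside phosphotransferase) serves both hosts. A bacterial bla-type promoter drives it for kanamycin selection, and the adjacent SV40 enhancer/early promoter drives it in mammalian cells for G418 selection, with an HSV TK polyadenylation signal terminating the cassette. Short fragments annotated as ble, bGH poly(A) and SV40 large T antigen appear to be backbone remnants rather than functional parts.

The payload is a single fusion open reading frame under the human CMV immediate early enhancer and promoter, followed by the SV40 poly(A) signal. The monomeric red fluorescent protein mScarlet-I lies at the N-terminus and is joined to the monomeric cyan protein mCerulean3. The depositor's sequence note describes the intervening segment as a 10-amino-acid linker, which explains the "FRET 10" in the name. The catalogue lists the insert as Cerulean3 N1, placed between BamHI and MfeI sites and taken from an existing Cerulean3 N1 plasmid. Because the cyan donor and red acceptor are held at a fixed 1:1 ratio and in close proximity, the fusion should give a consistent energy-transfer signal. This makes it a suitable positive control or calibration reference for FRET measurements in live cells, including the FRET-FLIM imaging in the associated publication. The depositor and repository-sequenced records have the same length and the same feature order, differing only by a 15-nucleotide offset in numbering.
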