Features (pLannotate 1.2.2; 14 found; start..end, strand, type, name):
     61..364     +  enhancer       CMV enhancer: human cytomegalovirus immediate early enhancer
    365..568     +  promoter       CMV promoter: human cytomegalovirus (CMV) immediate early promoter
    613..1308    +  CDS            mScarlet-I: mScarlet-I is a basic (constitutively fluorescent) red fluorescent protein published in 2016, derived from synthetic construct. It is reported to be a rapidly-maturing monomer with moderate acid sensitivity.
   1345..2061    +  CDS            mCerulean3: mCerulean3 is a basic (constitutively fluorescent) cyan fluorescent protein published in 2011, derived from Aequorea victoria. It is reported to be a somewhat slowly-maturing monomer with very low acid sensitivity.
   2081..2164    +  CDS            large T antigen (fragment): large T antigen from SV40 (simian virus 40)
   2187..2308    +  polyA_signal   SV40 poly(A) signal: SV40 polyadenylation signal
   2342..2770    -  rep_origin     f1 ori (sequence partly withheld): f1 bacteriophage origin of replication; arrow indicates direction of (+) strand synthesis
   2797..2901    +  promoter       AmpR promoter: bla
   2903..3260    +  promoter       SV40 promoter: SV40 enhancer and early promoter
   3295..4089    +  CDS            NeoR/KanR: aminoglycoside phosphotransferase from Tn5; aph(3')-II (or nptII); confers resistance to neomycin, kanamycin, and G418 (Geneticin®)
   4110..4262    +  CDS            ble (fragment): BLE_KLEPN - Experimental evidence at protein level: Swiss-Prot protein existence level 1. Binding protein with a strong affinity to the bleomycin family of antibiotics. Binds to CL990; an antimitotic-antibiotic compound. From Klebsiella pneumoniae.
   4321..4368    +  polyA_signal   HSV TK poly(A) signal: herpes simplex virus thymidine kinase polyadenylation signal (Cole and Stacy, 1985)
   4459..4475    -  polyA_signal   bGH poly(A) signal (fragment): bovine growth hormone polyadenylation signal
   4697..5285    +  rep_origin     ori: high-copy-number ColE1/pMB1/pBR322/pUC origin of replication
>Addgene plasmid #139374 | Scarlet I-FRET 10-Cerulean3 | depositor full sequence | sequence record 269640 | mScarlet I start 613, 10AA Linker 1309_1344, mCer3 Start 1345, stop 2062.
TAGTTATTAATAGTAATCAATTACGGGGTCATTAGTTCATAGCCCATATATGGAGTTCCGCGTTACATAA
CTTACGGTAAATGGCCCGCCTGGCTGACCGCCCAACGACCCCCGCCCATTGACGTCAATAATGACGTATG
TTCCCATAGTAACGCCAATAGGGACTTTCCATTGACGTCAATGGGTGGAGTATTTACGGTAAACTGCCCA
CTTGGCAGTACATCAAGTGTATCATATGCCAAGTACGCCCCCTATTGACGTCAATGACGGTAAATGGCCC
GCCTGGCATTATGCCCAGTACATGACCTTATGGGACTTTCCTACTTGGCAGTACATCTACGTATTAGTCA
TCGCTATTACCATGGTGATGCGGTTTTGGCAGTACATCAATGGGCGTGGATAGCGGTTTGACTCACGGGG
ATTTCCAAGTCTCCACCCCATTGACGTCAATGGGAGTTTGTTTTGGCACCAAAATCAACGGGACTTTCCA
AAATGTCGTAACAACTCCGCCCCATTGACGCAAATGGGCGGTAGGCGTGTACGGTGGGAGGTCTATATAA
GCAGAGCTGGTTTAGTGAACCGTCAGATCCGCTAGCGCTACCGGTCGCCACCATGGTGAGCAAGGGCGAG
GCAGTGATCAAGGAGTTCATGCGGTTCAAGGTGCACATGGAGGGCTCCATGAACGGCCACGAGTTCGAGA
TCGAGGGCGAGGGCGAGGGCCGCCCCTACGAGGGCACCCAGACCGCCAAGCTGAAGGTGACCAAGGGTGG
CCCCCTGCCCTTCTCCTGGGACATCCTGTCCCCTCAGTTCATGTACGGCTCCAGGGCCTTCATCAAGCAC
CCCGCCGACATCCCCGACTACTATAAGCAGTCCTTCCCCGAGGGCTTCAAGTGGGAGCGCGTGATGAACT
TCGAGGACGGCGGCGCCGTGACCGTGACCCAGGACACCTCCCTGGAGGACGGCACCCTGATCTACAAGGT
GAAGCTCCGCGGCACCAACTTCCCTCCTGACGGCCCCGTAATGCAGAAGAAGACAATGGGCTGGGAAGCA
TCCACCGAGCGGTTGTACCCCGAGGACGGCGTGCTGAAGGGCGACATTAAGATGGCCCTGCGCCTGAAGG
ACGGCGGCCGCTACCTGGCGGACTTCAAGACCACCTACAAGGCCAAGAAGCCCGTGCAGATGCCCGGCGC
CTACAACGTCGACCGCAAGTTGGACATCACCTCCCACAACGAGGACTACACCGTGGTGGAACAGTACGAA
CGCTCCGAGGGCCGCCACTCCACCGGCGGCATGGACGAGCTGTACAAGTCCGGACTCAGATCTTCGGATC
CACCGGTCGCCACCATGGTGAGCAAGGGCGAGGAGCTGTTCACCGGGGTGGTGCCCATCCTGGTCGAGCT
GGACGGCGACGTAAACGGCCACAAGTTCAGCGTGTCCGGCGAGGGCGAGGGCGATGCCACCTACGGCAAG
CTGACCCTGAAGTTCATCTGCACCACCGGCAAGCTGCCCGTGCCCTGGCCCACCCTCGTGACCACCCTGA
GCTGGGGCGTGCAGTGCTTCGCCCGCTACCCCGACCACATGAAGCAGCACGACTTCTTCAAGTCCGCCAT
GCCCGAAGGCTACGTCCAGGAGCGCACCATCTTCTTCAAGGACGACGGCAACTACAAGACCCGCGCCGAG
GTGAAGTTCGAGGGCGACACCCTGGTGAACCGCATCGAGCTGAAGGGCATCGACTTCAAGGAGGACGGCA
ACATCCTGGGGCACAAGCTGGAGTACAACGCCATCCACGGCAACGTCTATATCACCGCCGACAAGCAGAA
GAACGGCATCAAGGCCAACTTCGGCCTCAACTGCAACATCGAGGACGGCAGCGTGCAGCTCGCCGACCAC
TACCAGCAGAACACCCCCATCGGCGACGGCCCCGTGCTGCTGCCCGACAACCACTACCTGAGCACCCAGT
CCAAGCTGAGCAAAGACCCCAACGAGAAGCGCGATCACATGGTCCTGCTGGAGTTCGTGACCGCCGCCGG
GATCACTCTCGGCATGGACGAGCTGTACAAGTAAAGCGGCCGCGACTCTAGATCATAATCAGCCATACCA
CATTTGTAGAGGTTTTACTTGCTTTAAAAAACCTCCCACACCTCCCCCTGAACCTGAAACATAAAATGAA
TGCAATTGTTGTTGTTAACTTGTTTATTGCAGCTTATAATGGTTACAAATAAAGCAATAGCATCACAAAT
TTCACAAATAAAGCATTTTTTTCACTGCATTCTAGTTGTGGTTTGTCCAAACTCATCAATGTATCTTAAC
GCGTAAATTGTAAGCGTTAATATTTTGTTAAAATTCGCGTTAAATTTTTGTTAAATCAGCTCATTTTTTA
ACCAATAGGCCGAAATCGGCAAAATCCCTTATAAATCAAAAGAATAGACCGAGATAGGGT
[37 nt withheld, positions 2441-2477]
AAAGAACGTGGACTCCAACGTCAAAGG
[49 nt withheld, positions 2505-2553]
T
[91 nt withheld, positions 2555-2645]
G
[124 nt withheld, positions 2647-2770]
CAGGTGGCACTTTTCGGGGAAATGTGCGCGGAACCCCTATTTGTTTATTTTTCTAAATACATTCAAATAT
GTATCCGCTCATGAGACAATAACCCTGATAAATGCTTCAATAATATTGAAAAAGGAAGAGTCCTGAGGCG
GAAAGAACCAGCTGTGGAATGTGTGTCAGTTAGGGTGTGGAAAGTCCCCAGGCTCCCCAGCAGGCAGAAG
TATGCAAAGCATGCATCTCAATTAGTCAGCAACCAGGTGTGGAAAGTCCCCAGGCTCCCCAGCAGGCAGA
AGTATGCAAAGCATGCATCTCAATTAGTCAGCAACCATAGTCCCGCCCCTAACTCCGCCCATCCCGCCCC
TAACTCCGCCCAGTTCCGCCCATTCTCCGCCCCATGGCTGACTAATTTTTTTTATTTATGCAGAGGCCGA
GGCCGCCTCGGCCTCTGAGCTATTCCAGAAGTAGTGAGGAGGCTTTTTTGGAGGCCTAGGCTTTTGCAAA
GATCGATCAAGAGACAGGATGAGGATCGTTTCGCATGATTGAACAAGATGGATTGCACGCAGGTTCTCCG
GCCGCTTGGGTGGAGAGGCTATTCGGCTATGACTGGGCACAACAGACAATCGGCTGCTCTGATGCCGCCG
TGTTCCGGCTGTCAGCGCAGGGGCGCCCGGTTCTTTTTGTCAAGACCGACCTGTCCGGTGCCCTGAATGA
ACTGCAAGACGAGGCAGCGCGGCTATCGTGGCTGGCCACGACGGGCGTTCCTTGCGCAGCTGTGCTCGAC
GTTGTCACTGAAGCGGGAAGGGACTGGCTGCTATTGGGCGAAGTGCCGGGGCAGGATCTCCTGTCATCTC
ACCTTGCTCCTGCCGAGAAAGTATCCATCATGGCTGATGCAATGCGGCGGCTGCATACGCTTGATCCGGC
TACCTGCCCATTCGACCACCAAGCGAAACATCGCATCGAGCGAGCACGTACTCGGATGGAAGCCGGTCTT
GTCGATCAGGATGATCTGGACGAAGAGCATCAGGGGCTCGCGCCAGCCGAACTGTTCGCCAGGCTCAAGG
CGAGCATGCCCGACGGCGAGGATCTCGTCGTGACCCATGGCGATGCCTGCTTGCCGAATATCATGGTGGA
AAATGGCCGCTTTTCTGGATTCATCGACTGTGGCCGGCTGGGTGTGGCGGACCGCTATCAGGACATAGCG
TTGGCTACCCGTGATATTGCTGAAGAGCTTGGCGGCGAATGGGCTGACCGCTTCCTCGTGCTTTACGGTA
TCGCCGCTCCCGATTCGCAGCGCATCGCCTTCTATCGCCTTCTTGACGAGTTCTTCTGAGCGGGACTCTG
GGGTTCGAAATGACCGACCAAGCGACGCCCAACCTGCCATCACGAGATTTCGATTCCACCGCCGCCTTCT
ATGAAAGGTTGGGCTTCGGAATCGTTTTCCGGGACGCCGGCTGGATGATCCTCCAGCGCGGGGATCTCAT
GCTGGAGTTCTTCGCCCACCCTAGGGGGAGGCTAACTGAAACACGGAAGGAGACAATACCGGAAGGAACC
CGCGCTATGACGGCAATAAAAAGACAGAATAAAACGCACGGTGTTGGGTCGTTTGTTCATAAACGCGGGG
TTCGGTCCCAGGGCTGGCACTCTGTCGATACCCCACCGAGACCCCATTGGGGCCAATACGCCCGCGTTTC
TTCCTTTTCCCCACCCCACCCCCCAAGTTCGGGTGAAGGCCCAGGGCTCGCAGCCAACGTCGGGGCGGCA
GGCCCTGCCATAGCCTCAGGTTACTCATATATACTTTAGATTGATTTAAAACTTCATTTTTAATTTAAAA
GGATCTAGGTGAAGATCCTTTTTGATAATCTCATGACCAAAATCCCTTAACGTGAGTTTTCGTTCCACTG
AGCGTCAGACCCCGTAGAAAAGATCAAAGGATCTTCTTGAGATCCTTTTTTTCTGCGCGTAATCTGCTGC
TTGCAAACAAAAAAACCACCGCTACCAGCGGTGGTTTGTTTGCCGGATCAAGAGCTACCAACTCTTTTTC
CGAAGGTAACTGGCTTCAGCAGAGCGCAGATACCAAATACTGTCCTTCTAGTGTAGCCGTAGTTAGGCCA
CCACTTCAAGAACTCTGTAGCACCGCCTACATACCTCGCTCTGCTAATCCTGTTACCAGTGGCTGCTGCC
AGTGGCGATAAGTCGTGTCTTACCGGGTTGGACTCAAGACGATAGTTACCGGATAAGGCGCAGCGGTCGG
GCTGAACGGGGGGTTCGTGCACACAGCCCAGCTTGGAGCGAACGACCTACACCGAACTGAGATACCTACA
GCGTGAGCTATGAGAAAGCGCCACGCTTCCCGAAGGGAGAAAGGCGGACAGGTATCCGGTAAGCGGCAGG
GTCGGAACAGGAGAGCGCACGAGGGAGCTTCCAGGGGGAAACGCCTGGTATCTTTATAGTCCTGTCGGGT
TTCGCCACCTCTGACTTGAGCGTCGATTTTTGTGATGCTCGTCAGGGGGGCGGAGCCTATGGAAAAACGC
CAGCAACGCGGCCTTTTTACGGTTCCTGGCCTTTTGCTGGCCTTTTGCTCACATGTTCTTTCCTGCGTTA
TCCCCTGATTCTGTGGATAACCGTATTACCGCCATGCAT
