Features (pLannotate 1.2.2; 14 found; start..end, strand, type, name):
     76..379     +  enhancer       CMV enhancer: human cytomegalovirus immediate early enhancer
    380..583     +  promoter       CMV promoter: human cytomegalovirus (CMV) immediate early promoter
    628..1323    +  CDS            mScarlet-I: mScarlet-I is a basic (constitutively fluorescent) red fluorescent protein published in 2016, derived from synthetic construct. It is reported to be a rapidly-maturing monomer with moderate acid sensitivity.
   1360..2076    +  CDS            mCerulean3: mCerulean3 is a basic (constitutively fluorescent) cyan fluorescent protein published in 2011, derived from Aequorea victoria. It is reported to be a somewhat slowly-maturing monomer with very low acid sensitivity.
   2096..2179    +  CDS            large T antigen (fragment): large T antigen from SV40 (simian virus 40)
   2202..2323    +  polyA_signal   SV40 poly(A) signal: SV40 polyadenylation signal
   2357..2785    -  rep_origin     f1 ori (sequence partly withheld): f1 bacteriophage origin of replication; arrow indicates direction of (+) strand synthesis
   2812..2916    +  promoter       AmpR promoter: bla
   2918..3275    +  promoter       SV40 promoter: SV40 enhancer and early promoter
   3310..4104    +  CDS            NeoR/KanR: aminoglycoside phosphotransferase from Tn5; aph(3')-II (or nptII); confers resistance to neomycin, kanamycin, and G418 (Geneticin®)
   4125..4277    +  CDS            ble (fragment): BLE_KLEPN - Experimental evidence at protein level: Swiss-Prot protein existence level 1. Binding protein with a strong affinity to the bleomycin family of antibiotics. Binds to CL990; an antimitotic-antibiotic compound. From Klebsiella pneumoniae.
   4336..4383    +  polyA_signal   HSV TK poly(A) signal: herpes simplex virus thymidine kinase polyadenylation signal (Cole and Stacy, 1985)
   4474..4490    -  polyA_signal   bGH poly(A) signal (fragment): bovine growth hormone polyadenylation signal
   4712..5300    +  rep_origin     ori: high-copy-number ColE1/pMB1/pBR322/pUC origin of replication
>Addgene plasmid #139374 | Scarlet I-FRET 10-Cerulean3 | addgene full sequence | sequence record 292560 | Addgene NGS Result
ATTACCGCCATGCATTAGTTATTAATAGTAATCAATTACGGGGTCATTAGTTCATAGCCCATATATGGAG
TTCCGCGTTACATAACTTACGGTAAATGGCCCGCCTGGCTGACCGCCCAACGACCCCCGCCCATTGACGT
CAATAATGACGTATGTTCCCATAGTAACGCCAATAGGGACTTTCCATTGACGTCAATGGGTGGAGTATTT
ACGGTAAACTGCCCACTTGGCAGTACATCAAGTGTATCATATGCCAAGTACGCCCCCTATTGACGTCAAT
GACGGTAAATGGCCCGCCTGGCATTATGCCCAGTACATGACCTTATGGGACTTTCCTACTTGGCAGTACA
TCTACGTATTAGTCATCGCTATTACCATGGTGATGCGGTTTTGGCAGTACATCAATGGGCGTGGATAGCG
GTTTGACTCACGGGGATTTCCAAGTCTCCACCCCATTGACGTCAATGGGAGTTTGTTTTGGCACCAAAAT
CAACGGGACTTTCCAAAATGTCGTAACAACTCCGCCCCATTGACGCAAATGGGCGGTAGGCGTGTACGGT
GGGAGGTCTATATAAGCAGAGCTGGTTTAGTGAACCGTCAGATCCGCTAGCGCTACCGGTCGCCACCATG
GTGAGCAAGGGCGAGGCAGTGATCAAGGAGTTCATGCGGTTCAAGGTGCACATGGAGGGCTCCATGAACG
GCCACGAGTTCGAGATCGAGGGCGAGGGCGAGGGCCGCCCCTACGAGGGCACCCAGACCGCCAAGCTGAA
GGTGACCAAGGGTGGCCCCCTGCCCTTCTCCTGGGACATCCTGTCCCCTCAGTTCATGTACGGCTCCAGG
GCCTTCATCAAGCACCCCGCCGACATCCCCGACTACTATAAGCAGTCCTTCCCCGAGGGCTTCAAGTGGG
AGCGCGTGATGAACTTCGAGGACGGCGGCGCCGTGACCGTGACCCAGGACACCTCCCTGGAGGACGGCAC
CCTGATCTACAAGGTGAAGCTCCGCGGCACCAACTTCCCTCCTGACGGCCCCGTAATGCAGAAGAAGACA
ATGGGCTGGGAAGCGTCCACCGAGCGGTTGTACCCCGAGGACGGCGTGCTGAAGGGCGACATTAAGATGG
CCCTGCGCCTGAAGGACGGCGGCCGCTACCTGGCGGACTTCAAGACCACCTACAAGGCCAAGAAGCCCGT
GCAGATGCCCGGCGCCTACAACGTCGACCGCAAGTTGGACATCACCTCCCACAACGAGGACTACACCGTG
GTGGAACAGTACGAACGCTCCGAGGGCCGCCACTCCACCGGCGGCATGGACGAGCTGTACAAGTCCGGAC
TCAGATCTTCGGATCCACCGGTCGCCACCATGGTGAGCAAGGGCGAGGAGCTGTTCACCGGGGTGGTGCC
CATCCTGGTCGAGCTGGACGGCGACGTAAACGGCCACAAGTTCAGCGTGTCCGGCGAGGGCGAGGGCGAT
GCCACCTACGGCAAGCTGACCCTGAAGTTCATCTGCACCACCGGCAAGCTGCCCGTGCCCTGGCCCACCC
TCGTGACCACCCTGAGCTGGGGCGTGCAGTGCTTCGCCCGCTACCCCGACCACATGAAGCAGCACGACTT
CTTCAAGTCCGCCATGCCCGAAGGCTACGTCCAGGAGCGCACCATCTTCTTCAAGGACGACGGCAACTAC
AAGACCCGCGCCGAGGTGAAGTTCGAGGGCGACACCCTGGTGAACCGCATCGAGCTGAAGGGCATCGACT
TCAAGGAGGACGGCAACATCCTGGGGCACAAGCTGGAGTACAACGCCATCCACGGCAACGTCTATATCAC
CGCCGACAAGCAGAAGAACGGCATCAAGGCCAACTTCGGCCTCAACTGCAACATCGAGGACGGCAGCGTG
CAGCTCGCCGACCACTACCAGCAGAACACCCCCATCGGCGACGGCCCCGTGCTGCTGCCCGACAACCACT
ACCTGAGCACCCAGTCCAAGCTGAGCAAAGACCCCAACGAGAAGCGCGATCACATGGTCCTGCTGGAGTT
CGTGACCGCCGCCGGGATCACTCTCGGCATGGACGAGCTGTACAAGTAAAGCGGCCGCGACTCTAGATCA
TAATCAGCCATACCACATTTGTAGAGGTTTTACTTGCTTTAAAAAACCTCCCACACCTCCCCCTGAACCT
GAAACATAAAATGAATGCAATTGTTGTTGTTAACTTGTTTATTGCAGCTTATAATGGTTACAAATAAAGC
AATAGCATCACAAATTTCACAAATAAAGCATTTTTTTCACTGCATTCTAGTTGTGGTTTGTCCAAACTCA
TCAATGTATCTTAAGGCGTAAATTGTAAGCGTTAATATTTTGTTAAAATTCGCGTTAAATTTTTGTTAAA
TCAGCTCATTTTTTAACCAATAGGCCGAAATCGGCAAAATCCCTTATAAATCAAAAGAATAGACCGAGAT
AGGGT
[37 nt withheld, positions 2456-2492]
AAAGAACGTGGACTCCAACGTCAAAGG
[49 nt withheld, positions 2520-2568]
T
[91 nt withheld, positions 2570-2660]
G
[124 nt withheld, positions 2662-2785]
CAGGTGGCACTTTTCGGGGAAATGTGCGCGGAACCCCTATTTGTTTATTTTTCTAAATACATTCAAATAT
GTATCCGCTCATGAGACAATAACCCTGATAAATGCTTCAATAATATTGAAAAAGGAAGAGTCCTGAGGCG
GAAAGAACCAGCTGTGGAATGTGTGTCAGTTAGGGTGTGGAAAGTCCCCAGGCTCCCCAGCAGGCAGAAG
TATGCAAAGCATGCATCTCAATTAGTCAGCAACCAGGTGTGGAAAGTCCCCAGGCTCCCCAGCAGGCAGA
AGTATGCAAAGCATGCATCTCAATTAGTCAGCAACCATAGTCCCGCCCCTAACTCCGCCCATCCCGCCCC
TAACTCCGCCCAGTTCCGCCCATTCTCCGCCCCATGGCTGACTAATTTTTTTTATTTATGCAGAGGCCGA
GGCCGCCTCGGCCTCTGAGCTATTCCAGAAGTAGTGAGGAGGCTTTTTTGGAGGCCTAGGCTTTTGCAAA
GATCGATCAAGAGACAGGATGAGGATCGTTTCGCATGATTGAACAAGATGGATTGCACGCAGGTTCTCCG
GCCGCTTGGGTGGAGAGGCTATTCGGCTATGACTGGGCACAACAGACAATCGGCTGCTCTGATGCCGCCG
TGTTCCGGCTGTCAGCGCAGGGGCGCCCGGTTCTTTTTGTCAAGACCGACCTGTCCGGTGCCCTGAATGA
ACTGCAAGACGAGGCAGCGCGGCTATCGTGGCTGGCCACGACGGGCGTTCCTTGCGCAGCTGTGCTCGAC
GTTGTCACTGAAGCGGGAAGGGACTGGCTGCTATTGGGCGAAGTGCCGGGGCAGGATCTCCTGTCATCTC
ACCTTGCTCCTGCCGAGAAAGTATCCATCATGGCTGATGCAATGCGGCGGCTGCATACGCTTGATCCGGC
TACCTGCCCATTCGACCACCAAGCGAAACATCGCATCGAGCGAGCACGTACTCGGATGGAAGCCGGTCTT
GTCGATCAGGATGATCTGGACGAAGAGCATCAGGGGCTCGCGCCAGCCGAACTGTTCGCCAGGCTCAAGG
CGAGCATGCCCGACGGCGAGGATCTCGTCGTGACCCATGGCGATGCCTGCTTGCCGAATATCATGGTGGA
AAATGGCCGCTTTTCTGGATTCATCGACTGTGGCCGGCTGGGTGTGGCGGACCGCTATCAGGACATAGCG
TTGGCTACCCGTGATATTGCTGAAGAGCTTGGCGGCGAATGGGCTGACCGCTTCCTCGTGCTTTACGGTA
TCGCCGCTCCCGATTCGCAGCGCATCGCCTTCTATCGCCTTCTTGACGAGTTCTTCTGAGCGGGACTCTG
GGGTTCGAAATGACCGACCAAGCGACGCCCAACCTGCCATCACGAGATTTCGATTCCACCGCCGCCTTCT
ATGAAAGGTTGGGCTTCGGAATCGTTTTCCGGGACGCCGGCTGGATGATCCTCCAGCGCGGGGATCTCAT
GCTGGAGTTCTTCGCCCACCCTAGGGGGAGGCTAACTGAAACACGGAAGGAGACAATACCGGAAGGAACC
CGCGCTATGACGGCAATAAAAAGACAGAATAAAACGCACGGTGTTGGGTCGTTTGTTCATAAACGCGGGG
TTCGGTCCCAGGGCTGGCACTCTGTCGATACCCCACCGAGACCCCATTGGGGCCAATACGCCCGCGTTTC
TTCCTTTTCCCCACCCCACCCCCCAAGTTCGGGTGAAGGCCCAGGGCTCGCAGCCAACGTCGGGGCGGCA
GGCCCTGCCATAGCCTCAGGTTACTCATATATACTTTAGATTGATTTAAAACTTCATTTTTAATTTAAAA
GGATCTAGGTGAAGATCCTTTTTGATAATCTCATGACCAAAATCCCTTAACGTGAGTTTTCGTTCCACTG
AGCGTCAGACCCCGTAGAAAAGATCAAAGGATCTTCTTGAGATCCTTTTTTTCTGCGCGTAATCTGCTGC
TTGCAAACAAAAAAACCACCGCTACCAGCGGTGGTTTGTTTGCCGGATCAAGAGCTACCAACTCTTTTTC
CGAAGGTAACTGGCTTCAGCAGAGCGCAGATACCAAATACTGTTCTTCTAGTGTAGCCGTAGTTAGGCCA
CCACTTCAAGAACTCTGTAGCACCGCCTACATACCTCGCTCTGCTAATCCTGTTACCAGTGGCTGCTGCC
AGTGGCGATAAGTCGTGTCTTACCGGGTTGGACTCAAGACGATAGTTACCGGATAAGGCGCAGCGGTCGG
GCTGAACGGGGGGTTCGTGCACACAGCCCAGCTTGGAGCGAACGACCTACACCGAACTGAGATACCTACA
GCGTGAGCTATGAGAAAGCGCCACGCTTCCCGAAGGGAGAAAGGCGGACAGGTATCCGGTAAGCGGCAGG
GTCGGAACAGGAGAGCGCACGAGGGAGCTTCCAGGGGGAAACGCCTGGTATCTTTATAGTCCTGTCGGGT
TTCGCCACCTCTGACTTGAGCGTCGATTTTTGTGATGCTCGTCAGGGGGGCGGAGCCTATGGAAAAACGC
CAGCAACGCGGCCTTTTTACGGTTCCTGGCCTTTTGCTGGCCTTTTGCTCACATGTTCTTTCCTGCGTTA
TCCCCTGATTCTGTGGATAACCGT
